Addgene plasmid #19373: pCM5.63
Depositing lab: Geraldine Seydoux. Depositing organization: Johns Hopkins University and School of Medicine. Publication: 3' UTRs are the primary regulators of gene expression in the C. elegans germline. Merritt C, Rasoloson D, Ko D, Seydoux G. Curr Biol. 2008 Oct 14;18(19):1476-82. doi: 10.1016/j.cub.2008.08.013. Epub 2008 Sep 25. PubMed 18818082.
Backbone
  Vector backbone: pDONRP2RP3
  Backbone size w/o insert (bp): 2641
  Vector type: Worm Expression
Growth in bacteria
  Bacterial resistance: Kanamycin, 50 μg/mL
  Growth temperature: 37°C
  Growth strain: DH5alpha
  Copy number: Unknown
Gene/Insert
  Gene/Insert name: spe-41 3'utr in pDONRP2RP3
  Species: C. elegans (nematode)
  Insert size (bp): 129
  Cloning method: Gateway Cloning; 5′ cloning site attP2R (destroyed during cloning); 3′ cloning site attP3 (destroyed during cloning)
  Sequencing primers: 5′ M13Forward
Terms and licenses: Academic/Nonprofit Terms; Industry Terms: Not Available to Industry
How to cite: pCM5.63 was a gift from Geraldine Seydoux (Addgene plasmid # 19373 ; http://n2t.net/addgene:19373 ; RRID:Addgene_19373)
