[The description below was written by a language model from this plasmid's Addgene catalogue record and pLannotate feature annotations shown in this document.]
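Description:
pCM5.63 is a Gateway entry clone built in the pDONRP2RP3 donor backbone, the vector used to make the third-position (3′) element in three-fragment MultiSite Gateway assemblies. It carries a 129 bp fragment corresponding to the 3′ UTR of the C. elegans gene spe-41, introduced by a BP recombination that consumed the attP2R and attP3 sites of the donor vector. Although catalogued as a worm expression plasmid, it is a building block and not a complete expression construct: it has no worm promoter or coding sequence of its own. The plasmid is maintained in E. coli through a high-copy ColE1/pUC-type origin and selected with kanamycin via an aminoglycoside phosphotransferase (KanR) gene.

The feature table, generated from the depositor's full 2,768 nt sequence, is consistent with this. An attR2 site lies on one side of an unannotated gap of about 129 bp that matches the recorded insert size, and on the other side is an attB3 core overlapping a partial attL-type annotation, most likely the attL3 site expected after BP recombination, which the automated call labels as an attL1 fragment. The insert itself is not annotated. The rrnB T1 and T2 terminators upstream shield the cloning region from read-through transcription. A T7 promoter and small lacI and lacZα fragments are backbone remnants.

In use, an LR reaction would combine this clone with a promoter entry clone, a coding-sequence or reporter entry clone, and a destination vector, placing the spe-41 3′ UTR downstream of the chosen open reading frame. The associated publication indicates that such constructs were used to test how 3′ UTRs regulate gene expression in the C. elegans germline.
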