Features (pLannotate 1.2.2; 10 found; start..end, strand, type, name):
    121..213     +  CDS            lacI (fragment): lac repressor; lacI; The lac repressor binds to the lac operator to inhibit transcription in E. coli. This inhibition can be relieved by adding lactose or isopropyl-β-D-thiogalactopyranoside (IPTG).
    268..295     -  terminator     rrnB T2 terminator: transcription terminator T2 from the E. coli rrnB gene
    427..470     +  terminator     rrnB T1 terminator: Escherichia coli rrnB; transcription terminator T1 from the E. coli rrnB gene
    517..553     -  CDS            lacZα (fragment): LacZα fragment of β-galactosidase; lacZ fragment
    624..747     -  protein_bind   attR2: mutant version of attR; recombination site for the Gateway® LR reaction LR Clonase™
    877..897     -  protein_bind   attB3: mutant version of attB; core recombination site for the Gateway® BP reaction BP Clonase™
    888..973     -  protein_bind   attL1 (fragment): mutant version of attL; recombination site for the Gateway® LR reaction LR Clonase™
   1010..1028    -  promoter       T7 promoter: promoter for bacteriophage T7 RNA polymerase
   1162..1971    +  CDS            KanR: aminoglycoside phosphotransferase; aph(3')-Ia; confers resistance to kanamycin in bacteria or G418 (Geneticin®) in eukaryotes
   2118..2706    +  rep_origin     ori: high-copy-number ColE1/pMB1/pBR322/pUC origin of replication
>Addgene plasmid #19373 | pCM5.63 | depositor full sequence | sequence record 9028 | Author sequence
CTTTCCTGCGTTATCCCCTGATTCTGTGGATAACCGTATTACCGCCTTTGAGTGAGCTGATACCGCTCGC
CGCAGCCGAACGACCGAGCGCAGCGAGTCAGTGAGCGAGGAAGCGGAAGAGCGCCCAATACGCAAACCGC
CTCTCCCCGCGCGTTGGCCGATTCATTAATGCAGCTGGCACGACAGGTTTCCCGACTGGAAAGCGGGCAG
TGAGCGCAACGCAATTAATACGCGTACCGCTAGCCAGGAAGAGTTTGTAGAAACGCAAAAAGGCCATCCG
TCAGGATGGCCTTCTGCTTAGTTTGATGCCTGGCAGTTTATGGCGGGCGTCCTGCCCGCCACCCTCCGGG
CCGTTGCTTCACAACGTTCAAATCCGCTCCCGGCGGATTTGTCCTACTCAGGAGAGCGTTCACCGACAAA
CAACAGATAAAACGAAAGGCCCAGTCTTCCGACTGAGCCTTTCGTTTTATTTGATGCCTGGCAGTTCCCT
ACTCTCGCGTTAACGCTAGCATGGATGTTTTCCCAGTCACGACGTTGTAAAACGACGGCCAGTCTTAAGC
TCGGGCCCTGCAGCTCTAGAGCTCGAATTCTACAGGTCACTAATACCATCTAAGTAGTTGATTCATAGTG
ACTGCATATGTTGTGTTTTACAGTATTATGTAGTCTGTTTTTTATGCAAAATCTAATTTAATATATTGAT
ATTTATATCATTTTACGTTTCTCGTTCAACTTTCTTGTACAAAGTGGGATGAAGCAATCGGAGTTTTTGT
TTTAAGCGGAAAATATTAATTATGTATCCATTGTGTTTATTATGACTTCGAACTGAAATAAATCGAGAAA
TTGGAACTTTTGTGATTTATTTGCTATTCAATTCTGCAACTTTATTATACAAAGTTGGCATTATAAAAAA
GCATTGCTTATCAATTTGTTGCAACGAACAGGTCACTATCAGTCAAAATAAAATCATTATTTGGAGCTCC
ATGGTAGCGTTAACGCGGCCGCGATATCCCCTATAGTGAGTCGTATTACATGGTCATAGCTGTTTCCTGG
CAGCTCTGGCCCGTGTCTCAAAATCTCTGATGTTACATTGCACAAGATAAAAATATATCATCATGAACAA
TAAAACTGTCTGCTTACATAAACAGTAATACAAGGGGTGTTATGAGCCATATTCAACGGGAAACGTCGAG
GCCGCGATTAAATTCCAACATGGATGCTGATTTATATGGGTATAAATGGGCTCGCGATAATGTCGGGCAA
TCAGGTGCGACAATCTATCGCTTGTATGGGAAGCCCGATGCGCCAGAGTTGTTTCTGAAACATGGCAAAG
GTAGCGTTGCCAATGATGTTACAGATGAGATGGTCAGACTAAACTGGCTGACGGAATTTATGCCTCTTCC
GACCATCAAGCATTTTATCCGTACTCCTGATGATGCATGGTTACTCACCACTGCGATCCCCGGAAAAACA
GCATTCCAGGTATTAGAAGAATATCCTGATTCAGGTGAAAATATTGTTGATGCGCTGGCAGTGTTCCTGC
GCCGGTTGCATTCGATTCCTGTTTGTAATTGTCCTTTTAACAGCGATCGCGTATTTCGTCTCGCTCAGGC
GCAATCACGAATGAATAACGGTTTGGTTGATGCGAGTGATTTTGATGACGAGCGTAATGGCTGGCCTGTT
GAACAAGTCTGGAAAGAAATGCATAAACTTTTGCCATTCTCACCGGATTCAGTCGTCACTCATGGTGATT
TCTCACTTGATAACCTTATTTTTGACGAGGGGAAATTAATAGGTTGTATTGATGTTGGACGAGTCGGAAT
CGCAGACCGATACCAGGATCTTGCCATCCTATGGAACTGCCTCGGTGAGTTTTCTCCTTCATTACAGAAA
CGGCTTTTTCAAAAATATGGTATTGATAATCCTGATATGAATAAATTGCAGTTTCATTTGATGCTCGATG
AGTTTTTCTAATCAGAATTGGTTAATTGGTTGTAACACTGGCAGAGCATTACGCTGACTTGACGGGACGG
CGCAAGCTCATGACCAAAATCCCTTAACGTGAGTTACGCGTCGTTCCACTGAGCGTCAGACCCCGTAGAA
AAGATCAAAGGATCTTCTTGAGATCCTTTTTTTCTGCGCGTAATCTGCTGCTTGCAAACAAAAAAACCAC
CGCTACCAGCGGTGGTTTGTTTGCCGGATCAAGAGCTACCAACTCTTTTTCCGAAGGTAACTGGCTTCAG
CAGAGCGCAGATACCAAATACTGTCCTTCTAGTGTAGCCGTAGTTAGGCCACCACTTCAAGAACTCTGTA
GCACCGCCTACATACCTCGCTCTGCTAATCCTGTTACCAGTGGCTGCTGCCAGTGGCGATAAGTCGTGTC
TTACCGGGTTGGACTCAAGACGATAGTTACCGGATAAGGCGCAGCGGTCGGGCTGAACGGGGGGTTCGTG
CACACAGCCCAGCTTGGAGCGAACGACCTACACCGAACTGAGATACCTACAGCGTGAGCATTGAGAAAGC
GCCACGCTTCCCGAAGGGAGAAAGGCGGACAGGTATCCGGTAAGCGGCAGGGTCGGAACAGGAGAGCGCA
CGAGGGAGCTTCCAGGGGGAAACGCCTGGTATCTTTATAGTCCTGTCGGGTTTCGCCACCTCTGACTTGA
GCGTCGATTTTTGTGATGCTCGTCAGGGGGGCGGAGCCTATGGAAAAACGCCAGCAACGCGGCCTTTTTA
CGGTTCCTGGCCTTTTGCTGGCCTTTTGCTCACATGTT
