>Addgene plasmid #19373 | pCM5.63 | addgene partial sequence | sequence record 25180 | M13Forward
NNNNNNNNNTCTNGAGCTCGNTTCTACAGGTCACTAATACCATCTAAGTAGTTGGTTCATAGTGACTGCA
TATGTTGTGTTTTACAGTATTATGTAGTCTGTTTTTTATGCAAAATCTAATTTAATATATTGATATTTAT
ATCATTTTACGTTTCTCGTTCAACTTTCTTGTACAAAGTGGGATGAAGCAATCGGAGTTTTTGTTTTAAG
CGGAAAATATTAATTATGTATCCATTGTGTTTATTATGACTTCGAACTGAAATAAATCGAGAAATTGGAA
CTTTTGTGATTTATTTGCTATTCAATTCTGCAACTTTATTATACAAAGTTGGCATTATAAAAAAGCATTG
CTTATCAATTTGTTGCAACGAACAGGTCACTATCAGTCAAAATAAAATCATTATTTGGAGCTCCATGGTA
GCGTTAACGCGGCCGCGATATCCCCTATAGTGAGTCGTATTACATGGTCATAGCTGTTTCCTGGCAGCTC
TGGCCCGTGTCTCAAAATCTCTGATGTTACATTGCACAAGATAAAAATATATCATCATGAACAATAAAAC
TGTCTGCTTACATAAACAGTAATACAAGGGGTGTTATGAGCCATATTCAACGGGAAACGTCGAGGCCGCG
ATTAAATTCCAACATGGATGCTGATTTATATGGGTATAAATGGGCTCGCGATAATGTCGGGCAATCAGGT
GCGACAATCTATCGCTTGTATGGGAAGCCNNATGCGCCAGANTTGTTTCTGANNATGGNNANNNAGCGTN
GCCNNGATGNTACNNANNAGATNGNCNGANNANGACNNGNNNNNNNNANNTNNNNGCCNNNNNCNNNNCN
NNAAGNNNT
