>Addgene plasmid #19373 | pCM5.63 | addgene partial sequence | sequence record 25181 | T7 5'-TAATACGACTCACTATAGGG-3'
NNNNNNNNCGCTNNNNGGAGCTCCNAATAATGATTTTATTTTGACTGATAGTGACCTGTTCGTTGCAACA
AATTGATAAGCAATGCTTTTTTATAATGCCAACTTTGTATAATAAAGTTGCAGAATTGAATAGCAAATAA
ATCACAAAAGTTCCAATTTCTCGATTTATTTCAGTTCGAAGTCATAATAAACACAATGGATACATAATTA
ATATTTTCCGCTTAAAACAAAAACTCCGATTGCTTCATCCCACTTTGTACAAGAAAGTTGAACGAGAAAC
GTAAAATGATATAAATATCAATATATTAAATTAGATTTTGCATAAAAAACAGACTACATAATACTGTAAA
ACACAACATATGCAGTCACTATGAACCAACTACTTAGATGGTATTAGTGACCTGTAGAATTCGAGCTCTA
GAGCTGCAGGGCCCGAGCTTAAGACTGGCCGTCGTTTTACAACGTCGTGACTGGGAAAACATCCATGCTA
GCGTTAACGCGAGAGTAGGGAACTGCCAGGCATCAAATAAAACGAAAGGCTCAGTCGGAAGACTGGGCCT
TTCGTTTTATCTGTTGTTTGTCGGTGAACGCTCTCCTGAGTAGGACAAATCCGCCGGGAGCGGATTTGAA
CGTTGTGAAGCACNNCNNNNNNNGNNNNGNNNGGGCAGGANNCCCNGCCATAAACTGCCAGGCATCANNN
NNAAGCAGAAGGNCATCCCTGACGGATGGCCTNTTTTGCGTTTCTACAAACTCTTCCTGGCTAGCGGTAC
GCGTATTAATTNGCGTTGCGCTCACTGCCCGCTTNCCAGTCGGGAAACCTGTCGTGNCAGCTGCATTNNT
GAATCNNNCNACNCNNNNNNNNNNNNNNNNNNNNNNNNNNNNNN
